Addgene plasmid #105182: pLN410 (FuGW-S(E2F1)p-ECFP sponge control)
Purpose: Module 2 control - synthetic promoter E2F1 drives ECFP only (no miR1 binding sites)
Depositing lab: Timothy Lu. Depositing organization: Massachusetts Institute of Technology. Publication: Synthetic RNA-Based Immunomodulatory Gene Circuits for Cancer Immunotherapy. Nissim L, Wu MR, Pery E, Binder-Nissim A, Suzuki HI, Stupp D, Wehrspaun C, Tabach Y, Sharp PA, Lu TK. Cell. 2017 Nov 16;171(5):1138-1150.e15. doi: 10.1016/j.cell.2017.09.049. Epub 2017 Oct 19. PubMed 29056342.
Backbone
  Vector backbone: FUGW
  Vector type: Mammalian Expression, Lentiviral, Synthetic Biology
Growth in bacteria
  Bacterial resistance: Ampicillin, 100 μg/mL
  Growth temperature: 37°C
  Growth strain: NEB Stable
  Copy number: Unknown
Gene/Insert
  Gene/Insert name: S(E2F1)p-ECFP (Cerulean) sponge control
  Species: Synthetic
Terms and licenses: Academic/Nonprofit Terms; Industry Terms: Not Available to Industry
How to cite: pLN410 (FuGW-S(E2F1)p-ECFP sponge control) was a gift from Timothy Lu (Addgene plasmid # 105182 ; http://n2t.net/addgene:105182 ; RRID:Addgene_105182)
