[The description below was written by a language model from this plasmid's Addgene catalogue record and pLannotate feature annotations shown in this document.]
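Description:
pLN410 (FuGW-S(E2F1)p-ECFP sponge control) is a lentiviral transfer plasmid built on the FUGW backbone for mammalian expression and synthetic biology work. In bacteria it replicates from a high-copy ColE1/pUC-type origin and is selected with ampicillin through the AmpR (β-lactamase) cassette; an f1 origin is also present. The backbone additionally carries an SV40 promoter/EM7 promoter–BleoR cassette with an SV40 poly(A) signal, which could confer Zeocin/bleomycin resistance, although the catalogue entry lists only ampicillin. This cassette lies outside the LTR-flanked region, so it would not be packaged into virus.

The viral portion follows a third-generation layout. A CMV enhancer/promoter fused to a truncated HIV-1 5' LTR drives genomic RNA production in packaging cells, followed by the Ψ packaging signal with a gag fragment, the RRE for Rev-dependent nuclear export, and the cPPT/CTS. Downstream sits the payload: a Cerulean-type cyan fluorescent protein (annotated as mCerulean, called ECFP in the name), then WPRE to enhance transcript expression, the 3' LTR region and a bGH poly(A) signal. According to the record, the reporter is driven by S(E2F1)p, a synthetic E2F1-responsive promoter. The feature table does not annotate this element, but it presumably occupies the unannotated stretch between the cPPT/CTS and the reporter coding sequence.

The construct is the control for "Module 2" of a synthetic RNA-based gene circuit designed for cancer immunotherapy. It expresses the fluorescent protein alone, without the miR1 binding sites that would make the transcript a microRNA sponge. It therefore allows comparison against the sponge-bearing version to isolate the effect of miRNA sequestration on circuit output.
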