Features (pLannotate 1.2.2; 29 found; start..end, strand, type, name):
     53..153     +  CDS            Rev (fragment): human immunodeficiency virus 1 (HIV-1) Rev protein; rev; enhances nuclear export of unspliced and incompletely spliced viral mRNAs
    203..320     +  misc_feature   cPPT/CTS: central polypurine tract and central termination sequence of HIV-1
    798..1517    +  CDS            mCerulean: enhanced monomeric variant of CFP (Rizzo et al., 2004) mammalian codon-optimized
   1519..1538    +  misc_feature   MCS (fragment): pBluescript multiple cloning site
   1538..2126    +  misc_feature   WPRE: woodchuck hepatitis virus posttranscriptional regulatory element
   2063..2644    +  CDS            nef (fragment): NEF_HV1H2 - Experimental evidence at protein level: Swiss-Prot protein existence level 1. Extracellular Nef protein targets CD4(+) T-lymphocytes for apoptosis by interacting with CXCR4 surface receptors. From Human immunodeficiency virus type 1 group M subtype B (isolate HXB2) (HIV-1).
   2651..2831    +  LTR            5' LTR (truncated): truncated 5' long terminal repeat (LTR) from HIV-1
   2863..3087    +  polyA_signal   bGH poly(A) signal: bovine growth hormone polyadenylation signal
   3091..3112    +  promoter       SV40 promoter (fragment): SV40 enhancer and early promoter
   3133..3561    +  rep_origin     f1 ori (sequence partly withheld): f1 bacteriophage origin of replication; arrow indicates direction of (+) strand synthesis
   3575..3904    +  promoter       SV40 promoter: SV40 enhancer and early promoter
   3952..3999    +  promoter       EM7 promoter: synthetic bacterial promoter&nbsp
   4018..4392    +  CDS            BleoR: antibiotic-binding protein; Sh ble from Streptoalloteichus hindustanus; confers resistance to bleomycin, phleomycin, and Zeocin™
   4402..4527    +  CDS            ble (fragment): BLE_KLEPN - Experimental evidence at protein level: Swiss-Prot protein existence level 1. Binding protein with a strong affinity to the bleomycin family of antibiotics. Binds to CL990; an antimitotic-antibiotic compound. From Klebsiella pneumoniae.
   4522..4643    +  polyA_signal   SV40 poly(A) signal: SV40 polyadenylation signal
   4716..4732    -  protein_bind   lac operator: The lac repressor binds to the lac operator to inhibit transcription in E. coli. This inhibition can be relieved by adding lactose or isopropyl-β-D-thiogalactopyranoside (IPTG). lac repressor encoded by lacI
   4740..4770    -  promoter       lac promoter: promoter for the E. coli lac operon
   4785..4806    -  protein_bind   CAP binding site: CAP binding activates transcription in the presence of cAMP. E. coli catabolite activator protein
   4819..4911    -  CDS            lacI (fragment): lac repressor; lacI; The lac repressor binds to the lac operator to inhibit transcription in E. coli. This inhibition can be relieved by adding lactose or isopropyl-β-D-thiogalactopyranoside (IPTG).
   5094..5682    -  rep_origin     ori: high-copy-number ColE1/pMB1/pBR322/pUC origin of replication
   5853..6713    -  CDS            AmpR: β-lactamase; bla; confers resistance to ampicillin, carbenicillin, and related antibiotics
   6714..6818    -  promoter       AmpR promoter: bla
   6877..6929    -  misc_feature   bom (fragment): basis of mobility region from pBR322
   7084..7463    +  enhancer       CMV enhancer: human cytomegalovirus immediate early enhancer
   7464..7663    +  promoter       CMV promoter: human cytomegalovirus (CMV) immediate early promoter
   7681..7861    +  LTR            5' LTR (truncated): truncated 5' long terminal repeat (LTR) from HIV-1
   7908..8033    +  misc_feature   HIV-1 Ψ: packaging signal of human immunodeficiency virus type 1
   8017..8380    +  CDS            HIV-1 gag (fragment): gag protein from human immunodeficiency virus 1; gag
   8526..8759    +  misc_feature   RRE: The Rev response element (RRE) of HIV-1 allows for Rev-dependent mRNA export from the nucleus to the cytoplasm.
>Addgene plasmid #105182 | pLN410 (FuGW-S(E2F1)p-ECFP sponge control) | addgene full sequence | sequence record 201239 | Addgene NGS Result
ACTTTCTATAGTGAATAGAGTTAGGCAGGGATATTCACCATTATCGTTTCAGACCCACCTCCCAACCCCG
AGGGGACCCGACAGGCCCGAAGGAATAGAAGAAGAAGGTGGAGAGAGAGACAGAGACAGATCCATTCGAT
TAGTGAACGGATCGGCACTGCGTGCGCCAATTCTGCAGACAAATGGCAGTATTCATCCACAATTTTAAAA
GAAAAGGGGGGATTGGGGGGTACAGTGCAGGGGAAAGAATAGTAGACATAATAGCAACAGACATACAAAC
TAAAGAATTACAAAAACAAATTACAAAAATTCAAAATTTTCGGGTTTATTACAGGGACAGCAGAGATCCA
GTTTGGTTAATCCTGCAATATCGCGGCCGCCCTGCACCTGCAGGTACGCGCGAAAACTGAGCGCGCCAAA
ATCGCTGAGCGCGAAACGGACGGGGCGGGAAGACTTACGCGCGAAAACTGGTCGCGCCAAAGAGGCTGAG
CGCGAAACGTCCGGGGCGGGAAGCGAATTCTGCCCTACTGACACTGCCTGCCGTACGCGCGAAAACTGAG
CGCGCCAAAATCGCTGAGCGCGAAACGGACGGGGCGGGAAGACTTACGCGCGAAAACTGGTCGCGCCAAA
GAGGCTGAGCGCGAAACGTCCGGGGCGGGAAGCGAATATCCGCGGCGCGCCAGACGCTAGCGGGGGGCTA
TAAAAGGGGGTGGGGGCGTTCGTCCTCACTCTAGATCTGCGATCTAAGTAAGCTTGGCATTCCGGTACTG
TTGGTAAACCAGCTCCAGCTCGCCACCATGGTGAGCAAGGGCGAGGAGCTGTTCACCGGGGTGGTGCCCA
TCCTGGTCGAGCTGGACGGCGACGTAAACGGCCACAAGTTCAGCGTGTCCGGCGAGGGCGAGGGCGATGC
CACCTACGGCAAGCTGACCCTGAAGTTCATCTGCACCACCGGCAAGCTGCCCGTGCCCTGGCCCACCCTC
GTGACCACCCTGACCTGGGGCGTGCAGTGCTTCGCCCGCTACCCCGACCACATGAAGCAGCACGACTTCT
TCAAGTCCGCCATGCCCGAAGGCTACGTCCAGGAGCGCACCATCTTCTTCAAGGACGACGGCAACTACAA
GACCCGCGCCGAGGTGAAGTTCGAGGGCGACACCCTGGTGAACCGCATCGAGCTGAAGGGCATCGACTTC
AAGGAGGACGGCAACATCCTGGGGCACAAGCTGGAGTACAACGCCATCAGCGACAACGTCTATATCACCG
CCGACAAGCAGAAGAACGGCATCAAGGCCAACTTCAAGATCCGCCACAACATCGAGGACGGCAGCGTGCA
GCTCGCCGACCACTACCAGCAGAACACCCCCATCGGCGACGGCCCCGTGCTGCTGCCCGACAACCACTAC
CTGAGCACCCAGTCCAAGCTGAGCAAAGACCCCAACGAGAAGCGCGATCACATGGTCCTGCTGGAGTTCG
TGACCGCCGCCGGGATCACTCTCGGCATGGACGAGCTGTACAAGTAAACGATATCAAGCTTATCGATAAT
CAACCTCTGGATTACAAAATTTGTGAAAGATTGACTGGTATTCTTAACTATGTTGCTCCTTTTACGCTAT
GTGGATACGCTGCTTTAATGCCTTTGTATCATGCTATTGCTTCCCGTATGGCTTTCATTTTCTCCTCCTT
GTATAAATCCTGGTTGCTGTCTCTTTATGAGGAGTTGTGGCCCGTTGTCAGGCAACGTGGCGTGGTGTGC
ACTGTGTTTGCTGACGCAACCCCCACTGGTTGGGGCATTGCCACCACCTGTCAGCTCCTTTCCGGGACTT
TCGCTTTCCCCCTCCCTATTGCCACGGCGGAACTCATCGCCGCCTGCCTTGCCCGCTGCTGGACAGGGGC
TCGGCTGTTGGGCACTGACAATTCCGTGGTGTTGTCGGGGAAATCATCGTCCTTTCCTTGGCTGCTCGCC
TGTGTTGCCACCTGGATTCTGCGCGGGACGTCCTTCTGCTACGTCCCTTCGGCCCTCAATCCAGCGGACC
TTCCTTCCCGCGGCCTGCTGCCGGCTCTGCGGCCTCTTCCGCGTCTTCGCCTTCGCCCTCAGACGAGTCG
GATCTCCCTTTGGGCCGCCTCCCCGCATCGATACCGTCGACCTCGAGACCTAGAAAAACATGGAGCAATC
ACAAGTAGCAATACAGCAGCTACCAATGCTGATTGTGCCTGGCTAGAAGCACAAGAGGAGGAGGAGGTGG
GTTTTCCAGTCACACCTCAGGTACCTTTAAGACCAATGACTTACAAGGCAGCTGTAGATCTTAGCCACTT
TTTAAAAGAAAAGGGGGGACTGGAAGGGCTAATTCACTCCCAACGAAGACAAGATATCCTTGATCTGTGG
ATCTACCACACACAAGGCTACTTCCCTGATTGGCAGAACTACACACCAGGGCCAGGGATCAGATATCCAC
TGACCTTTGGATGGTGCTACAAGCTAGTACCAGTTGAGCAAGAGAAGGTAGAAGAAGCCAATGAAGGAGA
GAACACCCGCTTGTTACACCCTGTGAGCCTGCATGGGATGGATGACCCGGAGAGAGAAGTATTAGAGTGG
AGGTTTGACAGCCGCCTAGCATTTCATCACATGGCCCGAGAGCTGCATCCGGACTGTACTGGGTCTCTCT
GGTTAGACCAGATCTGAGCCTGGGAGCTCTCTGGCTAACTAGGGAACCCACTGCTTAAGCCTCAATAAAG
CTTGCCTTGAGTGCTTCAAGTAGTGTGTGCCCGTCTGTTGTGTGACTCTGGTAACTAGAGATCCCTCAGA
CCCTTTTAGTCAGTGTGGAAAATCTCTAGCAGGGCCCGTTTAAACCCGCTGATCAGCCTCGACTGTGCCT
TCTAGTTGCCAGCCATCTGTTGTTTGCCCCTCCCCCGTGCCTTCCTTGACCCTGGAAGGTGCCACTCCCA
CTGTCCTTTCCTAATAAAATGAGGAAATTGCATCGCATTGTCTGAGTAGGTGTCATTCTATTCTGGGGGG
TGGGGTGGGGCAGGACAGCAAGGGGGAGGATTGGGAAGACAATAGCAGGCATGCTGGGGATGCGGTGGGC
TCTATGGCTTCTGAGGCGGAAAGAACCAGCTGGGGCTCTAGGGGGTATCCCC
[124 nt withheld, positions 3133-3256]
C
[91 nt withheld, positions 3258-3348]
A
[49 nt withheld, positions 3350-3398]
CCTTTGACGTTGGAGTCCACGTTCTTT
[37 nt withheld, positions 3426-3462]
ACCCTATCTCGGTCTATTCTTTTGATTTATAAGGGATTTTGCCGATTTCGGCCTATTGGTTAAAAAATGA
GCTGATTTAACAAAAATTTAACGCGAATTAATTCTGTGGAATGTGTGTCAGTTAGGGTGTGGAAAGTCCC
CAGGCTCCCCAGCAGGCAGAAGTATGCAAAGCATGCATCTCAATTAGTCAGCAACCAGGTGTGGAAAGTC
CCCAGGCTCCCCAGCAGGCAGAAGTATGCAAAGCATGCATCTCAATTAGTCAGCAACCATAGTCCCGCCC
CTAACTCCGCCCATCCCGCCCCTAACTCCGCCCAGTTCCGCCCATTCTCCGCCCCATGGCTGACTAATTT
TTTTTATTTATGCAGAGGCCGAGGCCGCCTCTGCCTCTGAGCTATTCCAGAAGTAGTGAGGAGGCTTTTT
TGGAGGCCTAGGCTTTTGCAAAAAGCTCCCGGGAGCTTGTATATCCATTTTCGGATCTGATCAGCACGTG
TTGACAATTAATCATCGGCATAGTATATCGGCATAGTATAATACGACAAGGTGAGGAACTAAACCATGGC
CAAGTTGACCAGTGCCGTTCCGGTGCTCACCGCGCGCGACGTCGCCGGAGCGGTCGAGTTCTGGACCGAC
CGGCTCGGGTTCTCCCGGGACTTCGTGGAGGACGACTTCGCCGGTGTGGTCCGGGACGACGTGACCCTGT
TCATCAGCGCGGTCCAGGACCAGGTGGTGCCGGACAACACCCTGGCCTGGGTGTGGGTGCGCGGCCTGGA
CGAGCTGTACGCCGAGTGGTCGGAGGTCGTGTCCACGAACTTCCGGGACGCCTCCGGGCCGGCCATGACC
GAGATCGGCGAGCAGCCGTGGGGGCGGGAGTTCGCCCTGCGCGACCCGGCCGGCAACTGCGTGCACTTCG
TGGCCGAGGAGCAGGACTGACACGTGCTACGAGATTTCGATTCCACCGCCGCCTTCTATGAAAGGTTGGG
CTTCGGAATCGTTTTCCGGGACGCCGGCTGGATGATCCTCCAGCGCGGGGATCTCATGCTGGAGTTCTTC
GCCCACCCCAACTTGTTTATTGCAGCTTATAATGGTTACAAATAAAGCAATAGCATCACAAATTTCACAA
ATAAAGCATTTTTTTCACTGCATTCTAGTTGTGGTTTGTCCAAACTCATCAATGTATCTTATCATGTCTG
TATACCGTCGACCTCTAGCTAGAGCTTGGCGTAATCATGGTCATAGCTGTTTCCTGTGTGAAATTGTTAT
CCGCTCACAATTCCACACAACATACGAGCCGGAAGCATAAAGTGTAAAGCCTGGGGTGCCTAATGAGTGA
GCTAACTCACATTAATTGCGTTGCGCTCACTGCCCGCTTTCCAGTCGGGAAACCTGTCGTGCCAGCTGCA
TTAATGAATCGGCCAACGCGCGGGGAGAGGCGGTTTGCGTATTGGGCGCTCTTCCGCTTCCTCGCTCACT
GACTCGCTGCGCTCGGTCGTTCGGCTGCGGCGAGCGGTATCAGCTCACTCAAAGGCGGTAATACGGTTAT
CCACAGAATCAGGGGATAACGCAGGAAAGAACATGTGAGCAAAAGGCCAGCAAAAGGCCAGGAACCGTAA
AAAGGCCGCGTTGCTGGCGTTTTTCCATAGGCTCCGCCCCCCTGACGAGCATCACAAAAATCGACGCTCA
AGTCAGAGGTGGCGAAACCCGACAGGACTATAAAGATACCAGGCGTTTCCCCCTGGAAGCTCCCTCGTGC
GCTCTCCTGTTCCGACCCTGCCGCTTACCGGATACCTGTCCGCCTTTCTCCCTTCGGGAAGCGTGGCGCT
TTCTCATAGCTCACGCTGTAGGTATCTCAGTTCGGTGTAGGTCGTTCGCTCCAAGCTGGGCTGTGTGCAC
GAACCCCCCGTTCAGCCCGACCGCTGCGCCTTATCCGGTAACTATCGTCTTGAGTCCAACCCGGTAAGAC
ACGACTTATCGCCACTGGCAGCAGCCACTGGTAACAGGATTAGCAGAGCGAGGTATGTAGGCGGTGCTAC
AGAGTTCTTGAAGTGGTGGCCTAACTACGGCTACACTAGAAGAACAGTATTTGGTATCTGCGCTCTGCTG
AAGCCAGTTACCTTCGGAAAAAGAGTTGGTAGCTCTTGATCCGGCAAACAAACCACCGCTGGTAGCGGTG
GTTTTTTTGTTTGCAAGCAGCAGATTACGCGCAGAAAAAAAGGATCTCAAGAAGATCCTTTGATCTTTTC
TACGGGGTCTGACGCTCAGTGGAACGAAAACTCACGTTAAGGGATTTTGGTCATGAGATTATCAAAAAGG
ATCTTCACCTAGATCCTTTTAAATTAAAAATGAAGTTTTAAATCAATCTAAAGTATATATGAGTAAACTT
GGTCTGACAGTTACCAATGCTTAATCAGTGAGGCACCTATCTCAGCGATCTGTCTATTTCGTTCATCCAT
AGTTGCCTGACTCCCCGTCGTGTAGATAACTACGATACGGGAGGGCTTACCATCTGGCCCCAGTGCTGCA
ATGATACCGCGAGACCCACGCTCACCGGCTCCAGATTTATCAGCAATAAACCAGCCAGCCGGAAGGGCCG
AGCGCAGAAGTGGTCCTGCAACTTTATCCGCCTCCATCCAGTCTATTAATTGTTGCCGGGAAGCTAGAGT
AAGTAGTTCGCCAGTTAATAGTTTGCGCAACGTTGTTGCCATTGCTACAGGCATCGTGGTGTCACGCTCG
TCGTTTGGTATGGCTTCATTCAGCTCCGGTTCCCAACGATCAAGGCGAGTTACATGATCCCCCATGTTGT
GCAAAAAAGCGGTTAGCTCCTTCGGTCCTCCGATCGTTGTCAGAAGTAAGTTGGCCGCAGTGTTATCACT
CATGGTTATGGCAGCACTGCATAATTCTCTTACTGTCATGCCATCCGTAAGATGCTTTTCTGTGACTGGT
GAGTACTCAACCAAGTCATTCTGAGAATAGTGTATGCGGCGACCGAGTTGCTCTTGCCCGGCGTCAATAC
GGGATAATACCGCGCCACATAGCAGAACTTTAAAAGTGCTCATCATTGGAAAACGTTCTTCGGGGCGAAA
ACTCTCAAGGATCTTACCGCTGTTGAGATCCAGTTCGATGTAACCCACTCGTGCACCCAACTGATCTTCA
GCATCTTTTACTTTCACCAGCGTTTCTGGGTGAGCAAAAACAGGAAGGCAAAATGCCGCAAAAAAGGGAA
TAAGGGCGACACGGAAATGTTGAATACTCATACTCTTCCTTTTTCAATATTATTGAAGCATTTATCAGGG
TTATTGTCTCATGAGCGGATACATATTTGAATGTATTTAGAAAAATAAACAAATAGGGGTTCCGCGCACA
TTTCCCCGAAAAGTGCCACCTGACGTCGACGGATCGGGAGATCTCCCGATCCCCTATGGTGCACTCTCAG
TACAATCTGCTCTGATGCCGCATAGTTAAGCCAGTATCTGCTCCCTGCTTGTGTGTTGGAGGTCGCTGAG
TAGTGCGCGAGCAAAATTTAAGCTACAACAAGGCAAGGCTTGACCGACAATTGCATGAAGAATCTGCTTA
GGGTTAGGCGTTTTGCGCTGCTTCGCGATGTACGGGCCAGATATACGCGTTGACATTGATTATTGACTAG
TTATTAATAGTAATCAATTACGGGGTCATTAGTTCATAGCCCATATATGGAGTTCCGCGTTACATAACTT
ACGGTAAATGGCCCGCCTGGCTGACCGCCCAACGACCCCCGCCCATTGACGTCAATAATGACGTATGTTC
CCATAGTAACGCCAATAGGGACTTTCCATTGACGTCAATGGGTGGAGTATTTACGGTAAACTGCCCACTT
GGCAGTACATCAAGTGTATCATATGCCAAGTACGCCCCCTATTGACGTCAATGACGGTAAATGGCCCGCC
TGGCATTATGCCCAGTACATGACCTTATGGGACTTTCCTACTTGGCAGTACATCTACGTATTAGTCATCG
CTATTACCATGGTGATGCGGTTTTGGCAGTACATCAATGGGCGTGGATAGCGGTTTGACTCACGGGGATT
TCCAAGTCTCCACCCCATTGACGTCAATGGGAGTTTGTTTTGGCACCAAAATCAACGGGACTTTCCAAAA
TGTCGTAACAACTCCGCCCCATTGACGCAAATGGGCGGTAGGCGTGTACGGTGGGAGGTCTATATAAGCA
GCGCGTTTTGCCTGTACTGGGTCTCTCTGGTTAGACCAGATCTGAGCCTGGGAGCTCTCTGGCTAACTAG
GGAACCCACTGCTTAAGCCTCAATAAAGCTTGCCTTGAGTGCTTCAAGTAGTGTGTGCCCGTCTGTTGTG
TGACTCTGGTAACTAGAGATCCCTCAGACCCTTTTAGTCAGTGTGGAAAATCTCTAGCAGTGGCGCCCGA
ACAGGGACTTGAAAGCGAAAGGGAAACCAGAGGAGCTCTCTCGACGCAGGACTCGGCTTGCTGAAGCGCG
CACGGCAAGAGGCGAGGGGCGGCGACTGGTGAGTACGCCAAAAATTTTGACTAGCGGAGGCTAGAAGGAG
AGAGATGGGTGCGAGAGCGTCAGTATTAAGCGGGGGAGAATTAGATCGCGATGGGAAAAAATTCGGTTAA
GGCCAGGGGGAAAGAAAAAATATAAATTAAAACATATAGTATGGGCAAGCAGGGAGCTAGAACGATTCGC
AGTTAATCCTGGCCTGTTAGAAACATCAGAAGGCTGTAGACAAATACTGGGACAGCTACAACCATCCCTT
CAGACAGGATCAGAAGAACTTAGATCATTATATAATACAGTAGCAACCCTCTATTGTGTGCATCAAAGGA
TAGAGATAAAAGACACCAAGGAAGCTTTAGACAAGATAGAGGAAGAGCAAAACAAAAGTAAGACCACCGC
ACAGCAAGCGGCCGCTGATCTTCAGACCTGGAGGAGGAGATATGAGGGACAATTGGAGAAGTGAATTATA
TAAATATAAAGTAGTAAAAATTGAACCATTAGGAGTAGCACCCACCAAGGCAAAGAGAAGAGTGGTGCAG
AGAGAAAAAAGAGCAGTGGGAATAGGAGCTTTGTTCCTTGGGTTCTTGGGAGCAGCAGGAAGCACTATGG
GCGCAGCGTCAATGACGCTGACGGTACAGGCCAGACAATTATTGTCTGGTATAGTGCAGCAGCAGAACAA
TTTGCTGAGGGCTATTGAGGCGCAACAGCATCTGTTGCAACTCACAGTCTGGGGCATCAAGCAGCTCCAG
GCAAGAATCCTGGCTGTGGAAAGATACCTAAAGGATCAACAGCTCCTGGGGATTTGGGGTTGCTCTGGAA
AACTCATTTGCACCACTGCTGTGCCTTGGAATGCTAGTTGGAGTAATAAATCTCTGGAACAGATTTGGAA
TCACACGACCTGGATGGAGTGGGACAGAGAAATTAACAATTACACAAGCTTAATACACTCCTTAATTGAA
GAATCGCAAAACCAGCAAGAAAAGAATGAACAAGAATTATTGGAATTAGATAAATGGGCAAGTTTGTGGA
ATTGGTTTAACATAACAAATTGGCTGTGGTATATAAAATTATTCATAATGATAGTAGGAGGCTTGGTAGG
TTTAAGAATAGTTTTTGCTGT
